Addgene plasmid #191026: pEY20
Purpose: gcy-18 fluorescent neural reporter driving nuclear mTagBFP2 expression (refer to NeuroPAL paper for expression)
Depositing lab: Oliver Hobert & Eviatar Yemini. Depositing organization: Columbia University. Publication: NeuroPAL: A Multicolor Atlas for Whole-Brain Neuronal Identification in C. elegans. Yemini E, Lin A, Nejatbakhsh A, Varol E, Sun R, Mena GE, Samuel ADT, Paninski L, Venkatachalam V, Hobert O. Cell. 2021 Jan 7;184(1):272-288.e11. doi: 10.1016/j.cell.2020.12.012. Epub 2020 Dec 29. PubMed 33378642.
Backbone
  Vector backbone: pPD95.62
  Vector type: Worm Expression
Growth in bacteria
  Bacterial resistance: Ampicillin, 100 μg/mL
  Growth temperature: 37°C
  Growth strain: DH5alpha
  Copy number: Unknown
Gene/Insert
  Gene/Insert name: gcy-18
  Species: C. elegans (nematode)
  Mutation: None
  Entrez Gene: gcy-18 (a.k.a. CELE_ZK896.8)
  Cloning method: Gibson Cloning
Terms and licenses: Academic/Nonprofit Terms; Industry Terms: Not Available to Industry
How to cite: pEY20 was a gift from Oliver Hobert & Eviatar Yemini (Addgene plasmid # 191026 ; http://n2t.net/addgene:191026 ; RRID:Addgene_191026)
