[The description below was written by a language model from this plasmid's Addgene catalogue record and pLannotate feature annotations shown in this document.]
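Description:
pEY20 is a C. elegans expression plasmid built on the pPD95.62 backbone, one of the reporter constructs associated with the NeuroPAL multicolor atlas for whole-brain neuronal identification. It is propagated in E. coli using a high-copy ColE1/pUC-type origin and selected with ampicillin through the bla (AmpR) gene and its promoter. The backbone also retains remnants typical of pUC-derived vectors: a fragment of the multiple cloning site, the lac promoter with its operator and CAP binding site, and short lacI, rop and bom fragments. None of these plays a role in worm expression.

The catalogued insert is gcy-18, introduced by Gibson cloning, and the stated purpose indicates that it serves as a regulatory driver for a fluorescent neural reporter. The feature table does not annotate this element, but an unannotated stretch of roughly one kilobase lies between the MCS fragment and the start of the reporter, which is the likely position of the gcy-18 upstream sequence. Downstream sits the coding sequence for mTagBFP2, a rapidly maturing monomeric blue fluorescent protein, followed closely by the C. elegans histone H2B gene his-11. This arrangement is consistent with a fluorophore–histone fusion that tethers the blue signal to chromatin, which would account for the nuclear localisation described, although the record does not explicitly confirm that the two are in frame. A short match to aex-5 downstream of the reporter probably reflects incidental genomic sequence within the backbone's 3' region; no 3' UTR is annotated. The plasmid is used to label the nuclei of gcy-18-expressing neurons in transgenic worms, and the record refers to the NeuroPAL publication for the exact expression pattern.
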