Features (pLannotate 1.2.2; 13 found; start..end, strand, type, name):
    152..174     -  misc_feature   MCS (fragment): pUC18/19 multiple cloning site
   1142..1987    +  CDS            mTagBFP2: mTagBFP2 is a basic (constitutively fluorescent) blue fluorescent protein published in 2011, derived from Entacmaea quadricolor. It is reported to be a very rapidly-maturing monomer with very low acid sensitivity.
   2012..2374    +  CDS            his-11: H2B1_CAEEL - Experimental evidence at protein level: Swiss-Prot protein existence level 1. Core component of nucleosome. Nucleosomes wrap and compact DNA into chromatin, limiting DNA accessibility to the cellular machineries which require DNA as a template. Histones thereby play a central role in transcription regulation, DNA repair, DNA replication and chromosomal stability. DNA accessibility is regulated via a complex set of post-translational modifications of histones, also called histone code, and nucleosome remodeling. From Caenorhabditis elegans.
   2984..3136    +  CDS            aex-5 (fragment): AEX5_CAEEL - Also known as kpc-3 From Caenorhabditis elegans.
   3264..3299    +  CDS            rop (fragment): Rop protein, which maintains plasmids at low copy number; rop
   3401..3500    +  misc_feature   bom (fragment): basis of mobility region from pBR322
   3598..3702    +  promoter       AmpR promoter: bla
   3703..4563    +  CDS            AmpR: β-lactamase; bla; confers resistance to ampicillin, carbenicillin, and related antibiotics
   4734..5322    +  rep_origin     ori: high-copy-number ColE1/pMB1/pBR322/pUC origin of replication
   5505..5597    +  CDS            lacI (fragment): lac repressor; lacI; The lac repressor binds to the lac operator to inhibit transcription in E. coli. This inhibition can be relieved by adding lactose or isopropyl-β-D-thiogalactopyranoside (IPTG).
   5610..5631    +  protein_bind   CAP binding site: CAP binding activates transcription in the presence of cAMP. E. coli catabolite activator protein
   5646..5676    +  promoter       lac promoter: promoter for the E. coli lac operon
   5684..5700    +  protein_bind   lac operator: The lac repressor binds to the lac operator to inhibit transcription in E. coli. This inhibition can be relieved by adding lactose or isopropyl-β-D-thiogalactopyranoside (IPTG). lac repressor encoded by lacI
>Addgene plasmid #191026 | pEY20 | addgene full sequence | sequence record 376440 | Addgene NGS Result
TCACACAGGAAACAGCTATGACCATGATTACGCCAAGCTGTAAGTTTAAACATGATCTTACTAACTAACT
ATTCTCATTTAAATTTTCAGAGCTTAAAAATGGCTGAAATCACTCACAACGATGGATACGCTAACAACTT
GGAAATGAAATAAGCTTGCATGCCTGCAGGTCGAGAGCAGCAAATCATAAATTTCATCTCTTAGAAATGT
TTTATTATGGGAACGCAGAAAAATGCGCTTGTTGAAATCGATGCAACTGAGCTCCACTGCTAAATGAGAA
CGATCCGCCTTTAAACGTTGGGTCTCGTTAGGTATTGGCGACAAAACCAGCAATTCTAACGTTTTCCATC
ATTTTCGCCGATTTCAACCAATTTTTCGTCTTTGTACTATTTTCCCGTTGAAATTGATGAAAAACCTTTT
TTGACAAAAAATCTTATAAAAACAATGGAAAATCACCGAAAAAACGGGACTCAAAGTTTGCCATTGGAGC
GCGCTTGCACCTCAATTTCAAAGCTCTCATTTTTCTGCGTTTCCATAATATTTAAAAATTTTAATCACAA
ATCTATAATATCAAACCCCCTTCTTCTTGTTTCCATGTCATTCCTTCCAAATATGTTCATAGCCAAAAAA
TGTTCACTGTTTTTCATCTTTTTAAAATGTTTTTTATCTCCGGGTTTCTATTGTTTTCTCTGTTTTGTTA
ATAAGAACGAATTTTATAAGTAAATATAAGTAATAGTAGTACGTAACACATGAAAATCCTTCGGAAAAAC
TAATCAAACTAATGCATATTGTACGGATGGATAATCTAGTACTGACGTATTTTGAGTAGACACAGTAGTT
AATCTTAAATTTAAGCAGCTCAAATCAGATTTCAAGTGAAGCGGCAACGTGGAAGAGCTCAGTTGGAAGA
AATAGATATTTCGCAGCTACTTTGCAGTCGGAGCATCAGAAACCCGGGATTGGCCAAAGGACCCAAAGGT
ATGTTTCGAATGATACTAACATAACATAGAACATTTTCAGGAGGACCCTTGCTTGGAGGGTACCGAGCTC
AGAAAAAATGACCGCTCCAAAGAAGAAGCGCAAGGTTCCAGTCGAGAAGATGACTGCCCCAAAAAAGAAA
CGTAAGGTCCCGCGGATGTCAGAGCTTATTAAGGAGAATATGCATATGAAACTGTACATGGAAGGAACCG
TGGACAACCATCACTTTAAGTGCACTTCGGAGGGGGAAGGCAAACCGTACGAGGGCACCCAGACCATGCG
AATCAAGGTGGTCGAGGGAGGCCCACTGCCCTTCGCCTTCGACATTCTGGTAAGTTTAAACATATATATA
CTAACTAACCCTGATTATTTAAATTTTCAGGCTACTAGCTTCCTGTACGGCAGCAAGACTTTTATTAATC
ACACCCAGGGCATCCCGGACTTCTTCAAACAGTCGTTCCCTGAGGGCTTCACATGGGAGCGTGTGACCAC
ATACGAAGACGGTGGCGTTCTCACCGCTACCCAGGACACCAGCCTCCAGGACGGTTGCCTCATATATAAT
GTGGTAAGTTTAAACAGTTCGGTACTAACTAACCATACATATTTAAATTTTCAGAAGATCCGGGGAGTAA
ACTTCACATCCAATGGTCCGGTTATGCAGAAGAAAACACTCGGCTGGGAGGCCTTCACCGAGACGCTGTA
TCCGGCTGACGGAGGCCTGGAAGGTCGAAACGACATGGCCCTGAAGCTCGTCGGCGGTAGCCATCTCATC
GCAAACGCTAAGACCACATATAGATCCAAGAAACCGGTAAGTTTAAACATGATTTTACTAACTAACTAAT
CTGATTTAAATTTTCAGGCTAAGAACCTTAAAATGCCGGGAGTCTACTATGTTGACTACAGACTGGAACG
GATCAAGGAGGCCAACAACGAGACCTACGTCGAGCAGCACGAGGTTGCAGTTGCCAGATACTGCGACCTC
CCGAGCAAACTGGGTCACAAGCTTAATCCTAGGATACCGGTGGGTGAAGACCCACCAAAGCCATCTGCCA
AGGGAGCCAAGAAGGCCGCCAAGACCGTTACGAAGCCAAAGGACGGAAAGAAGAGACGTCATGCCCGTAA
GGAATCATACTCCGTCTACATCTACCGTGTCCTCAAGCAAGTTCATCCAGACACTGGAGTTTCCTCCAAA
GCCATGTCTATCATGAACTCTTTTGTCAACGATGTCTTCGAGCGTATTGCTGCTGAAGCATCCCGTCTTG
CTCACTACAACAAGCGTTCCACAATCTCATCCCGCGAAATTCAGACCGCTGTCCGTCTGATCCTTCCAGG
AGAGCTTGCCAAGCACGCCGTGTCTGAGGGAACCAAGGCCGTTACCAAGTACACTTCCAGCAAGTAGGAA
TTCCAACTGAGCGCCGGTCGCTACCATTACCAACTTGTCTGGTGTCAAAAATAATAGGGGCCGCTGTCAT
CAGAGTAAGTTTAAACTGAGTTCTACTAACTAACGAGTAATATTTAAATTTTCAGCATCTCGCGCCCGTG
CCTCTGACTTCTAAGTCCAATTACTCTTCAACATCCCTACATGCTCTTTCTCCCTGTGCTCCCACCCCCT
ATTTTTGTTATTATCAAAAAACTTCTCTTAATTTCTTTGTTTTTTAGCTTCTTTTAAGTCACCTCTAACA
ATGAAATTGTGTAGATTCAAAAATAGAATTAATTCGTAATAAAAAGTCGAAAAAAATTGTGCTCCCTCCC
CCCATTAATAATAATTCTATCCCAAAATCTACACAATGTTCTGTGTACACTTCTTATGTTTTTTACTTCT
GATAAATTTTTTTGAAACATCATAGAAAAAACCGCACACAAAATACCTTATCATATGTTACGTTTCAGTT
TATGACCGCAATTTTTATTTCTTCGCACGTCTGGGCCTCTCATGACGTCAAATCATGCTCATCGTGAAAA
AGTTTTGGAGTATTTTTGGAATTTTTCAATCAAGTGAAAGTTTATGAAATTAATTTTCCTGCTTTTGCTT
TTTGGGGTTTCCCCTATTGTTTGTCAAGATTTCGAGGACGGCGTTTTTCTTGCTAAAATCACAAGTATTG
ATGAGCACGATGCAAGAAAGATCGGAAGAAGGTTTGGGTTTGAGGCTCAGTGGAAGGTGAGTAGAAGTTG
ATAATTTGAAAGTGGAGTAGTGTCTATGGGGTTTTTGCCTTAAATGACAGAATACATTCCCAATATACCA
AACATAACTGTTTCCTACTAGTCGGCCGTACGGGCCCTTTCGTCTCGCGCGTTTCGGTGATGACGGTGAA
AACCTCTGACACATGCAGCTCCCGGAGACGGTCACAGCTTGTCTGTAAGCGGATGCCGGGAGCAGACAAG
CCCGTCAGGGCGCGTCAGCGGGTGTTGGCGGGTGTCGGGGCTGGCTTAACTATGCGGCATCAGAGCAGAT
TGTACTGAGAGTGCACCATATGCGGTGTGAAATACCGCACAGATGCGTAAGGAGAAAATACCGCATCAGG
CGGCCTTAAGGGCCTCGTGATACGCCTATTTTTATAGGTTAATGTCATGATAATAATGGTTTCTTAGACG
TCAGGTGGCACTTTTCGGGGAAATGTGCGCGGAACCCCTATTTGTTTATTTTTCTAAATACATTCAAATA
TGTATCCGCTCATGAGACAATAACCCTGATAAATGCTTCAATAATATTGAAAAAGGAAGAGTATGAGTAT
TCAACATTTCCGTGTCGCCCTTATTCCCTTTTTTGCGGCATTTTGCCTTCCTGTTTTTGCTCACCCAGAA
ACGCTGGTGAAAGTAAAAGATGCTGAAGATCAGTTGGGTGCACGAGTGGGTTACATCGAACTGGATCTCA
ACAGCGGTAAGATCCTTGAGAGTTTTCGCCCCGAAGAACGTTTTCCAATGATGAGCACTTTTAAAGTTCT
GCTATGTGGCGCGGTATTATCCCGTATTGACGCCGGGCAAGAGCAACTCGGTCGCCGCATACACTATTCT
CAGAATGACTTGGTTGAGTACTCACCAGTCACAGAAAAGCATCTTACGGATGGCATGACAGTAAGAGAAT
TATGCAGTGCTGCCATAACCATGAGTGATAACACTGCGGCCAACTTACTTCTGACAACGATCGGAGGACC
GAAGGAGCTAACCGCTTTTTTGCACAACATGGGGGATCATGTAACTCGCCTTGATCGTTGGGAACCGGAG
CTGAATGAAGCCATACCAAACGACGAGCGTGACACCACGATGCCTGTAGCAATGGCAACAACGTTGCGCA
AACTATTAACTGGCGAACTACTTACTCTAGCTTCCCGGCAACAATTAATAGACTGGATGGAGGCGGATAA
AGTTGCAGGACCACTTCTGCGCTCGGCCCTTCCGGCTGGCTGGTTTATTGCTGATAAATCTGGAGCCGGT
GAGCGTGGGTCTCGCGGTATCATTGCAGCACTGGGGCCAGATGGTAAGCCCTCCCGTATCGTAGTTATCT
ACACGACGGGGAGTCAGGCAACTATGGATGAACGAAATAGACAGATCGCTGAGATAGGTGCCTCACTGAT
TAAGCATTGGTAACTGTCAGACCAAGTTTACTCATATATACTTTAGATTGATTTAAAACTTCATTTTTAA
TTTAAAAGGATCTAGGTGAAGATCCTTTTTGATAATCTCATGACCAAAATCCCTTAACGTGAGTTTTCGT
TCCACTGAGCGTCAGACCCCGTAGAAAAGATCAAAGGATCTTCTTGAGATCCTTTTTTTCTGCGCGTAAT
CTGCTGCTTGCAAACAAAAAAACCACCGCTACCAGCGGTGGTTTGTTTGCCGGATCAAGAGCTACCAACT
CTTTTTCCGAAGGTAACTGGCTTCAGCAGAGCGCAGATACCAAATACTGTTCTTCTAGTGTAGCCGTAGT
TAGGCCACCACTTCAAGAACTCTGTAGCACCGCCTACATACCTCGCTCTGCTAATCCTGTTACCAGTGGC
TGCTGCCAGTGGCGATAAGTCGTGTCTTACCGGGTTGGACTCAAGACGATAGTTACCGGATAAGGCGCAG
CGGTCGGGCTGAACGGGGGGTTCGTGCACACAGCCCAGCTTGGAGCGAACGACCTACACCGAACTGAGAT
ACCTACAGCGTGAGCTATGAGAAAGCGCCACGCTTCCCGAAGGGAGAAAGGCGGACAGGTATCCGGTAAG
CGGCAGGGTCGGAACAGGAGAGCGCACGAGGGAGCTTCCAGGGGGAAACGCCTGGTATCTTTATAGTCCT
GTCGGGTTTCGCCACCTCTGACTTGAGCGTCGATTTTTGTGATGCTCGTCAGGGGGGCGGAGCCTATGGA
AAAACGCCAGCAACGCGGCCTTTTTACGGTTCCTGGCCTTTTGCTGGCCTTTTGCTCACATGTTCTTTCC
TGCGTTATCCCCTGATTCTGTGGATAACCGTATTACCGCCTTTGAGTGAGCTGATACCGCTCGCCGCAGC
CGAACGACCGAGCGCAGCGAGTCAGTGAGCGAGGAAGCGGAAGAGCGCCCAATACGCAAACCGCCTCTCC
CCGCGCGTTGGCCGATTCATTAATGCAGCTGGCACGACAGGTTTCCCGACTGGAAAGCGGGCAGTGAGCG
CAACGCAATTAATGTGAGTTAGCTCACTCATTAGGCACCCCAGGCTTTACACTTTATGCTTCCGGCTCGT
ATGTTGTGTGGAATTGTGAGCGGATAACAATT
